>Addgene plasmid #23556 | pDONR223-PDK3 | depositor partial sequence | sequence record 10769 | Author sequence
ATGCGGCTGTTCCGGTGGCTGCTGAAGCAGCCGGTGCCCAAGCAGATCGAGCGCTACTCGCGCTTTTCGC
CGTCGCCGCTCTCCATCAAACAATTCCTGGACTTCGGGAGAGATAATGCATGTGAGAAAACTTCATATAT
GTTTCTACGAAAGGAACTTCCTGTGCGGCTGGCTAACACAATGAGAGAAGTTAATCTTCTGCCGGATAAT
TTACTTAACCGCCCTTCAGTGGGATTGGTTCAGAGTTGGTATATGCAGAGTTTTCTTGAACTTTTAGAAT
ATGAAAATAAGAGCCCTGAGGATCCACAGGTCTTGGATAACTTTCTACAAGTTCTGATTAAAGTCAGAAA
TAGACACAATGATGTGGTTCCTACAATGGCACAAGGAGTGATTGAATACAAGGAGAAGTTTGGGTTTGAT
CCTTTCATTAGCACTAACATCCAATATTTTCTGGATCGGTTTTATACCAACCGCATCTCTTTCCGCATGC
TTATTAATCAGCACACACTTCTGTTTGGGGGTGACACTAATCCTGTTCATCCTAAACACATAGGAAGTAT
CGATCCCACCTGTAACGTGGCGGATGTGGTGAAAGATGCATATGAAACAGCCAAGATGCTGTGTGAACAG
TATTACCTGGTAGCTCCAGAGCTGGAAGTTGAAGAATTCAATGCCAAAGCGCCAGACAAACCTATTCAGG
TGGTTTATGTGCCCTCACATCTGTTTCATATGCTATTTGAGTTGTTCAAGAACTCAATGAGAGCGACAGT
TGAACTCTATGAAGACAGAAAAGAGGGCTACCCTGCTGTTAAAACCCTCGTTACTTTGGGTAAAGAAGAC
TTATCCATTAAGATCAGTGACCTAGGTGGTGGTGTCCCACTTCGAAAAATAGATCGTCTTTTTAACTACA
TGTATTCTACTGCTCCTAGACCCAGCCTGGAGCCTACCAGAGCTGCCCCTTTGGCTGGATTTGGTTATGG
TTTGCCAATTTCCCGTCTGTATGCTAGATATTTTCAAGGAGATCTGAAACTGTATTCCATGGAAGGAGTG
GGTACTGATGCTGTCATTTATTTGAAGGCTCTTTCAAGTGAGTCATTTGAGAGACTTCCAGTTTTTAATA
AGTCCGCATGGCGCCATTACAAGACCACGCCTGAAGCCGATGATTGGAGCAATCCCAGCAGTGAACCCAG
GGATGCTTCAAAATACAAAGCAAAACAGTAA
