>Addgene plasmid #23556 | pDONR223-PDK3 | addgene partial sequence | sequence record 29438 | 23556 with M13pUC-fwd
CTCGGGCCCAATAATGATTTTATTTTGACTGATAGTGACCTGTTCGTTGCAACAAATTGATGAGCAATGC
TTTTTTATAATGCCAACTTTGTACAAAAAAGTTGGCATGCGGCTGTTCCGGTGGCTGCTGAAGCAGCCGG
TGCCCAAGCAGATCGAGCGCTACTCGCGCTTTTCGCCGTCGCCGCTCTCCATCAAACAATTCCTGGACTT
CGGGAGAGATAATGCATGTGAGAAAACTTCATATATGTTTCTACGAAAGGAACTTCCTGTGCGGCTGGCT
AACACAATGAGAGAAGTTAATCTTCTGCCGGATAATTTACTTAACCGCCCTTCAGTGGGATTGGTTCAGA
GTTGGTATATGCAGAGTTTTCTTGAACTTTTAGAATATGAAAATAAGAGCCCTGAGGATCCACAGGTCTT
GGATAACTTTCTACAAGTTCTGATTAAAGTCAGAAATAGACACAATGATGTGGTTCCTACAATGGCACAA
GGAGTGATTGAATACAAGGAGAAGTTTGGGTTTGATCCTTTCATTAGCACTAACATCCAATATTTTCTGG
ATCGGTTTTATACCAACCGCATCTCTTTCCGCATGCTTATTAATCAGCACACACTTCTGTTTGGGGGTGA
CACTAATCCTGTTCATCCTAAACACATAGGAAGTATCGATCCCACCTGTAACGTGGCGGATGTGGTGAAA
GATGCATATG
