[The description below was written by a language model from this plasmid's Addgene catalogue record.]
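Description:
pDONR223-PDK3 is a Gateway entry-type clone built on the Invitrogen pDONR223 donor backbone (about 5 kb without insert) and carrying the human PDK3 open reading frame, which encodes pyruvate dehydrogenase kinase isoenzyme 3. The insert is recorded as 1221 bp and was introduced by Gateway recombination. The plasmid is maintained in E. coli as a high-copy construct under spectinomycin selection. No feature table is provided, so the record does not itemise the origin of replication, the recombination sites flanking the ORF, or other backbone elements. M13 forward and reverse priming sites are listed for sequencing across the insert.

The ORF deliberately lacks a stop codon. This "open" design lets the coding sequence be moved by recombination into a destination vector that supplies a C-terminal epitope tag of choice together with the stop codon, producing an in-frame fusion. The record names no promoter driving PDK3, and the depositor explicitly notes that the plasmid should not be transfected directly. It serves as a shuttle and archival source of the ORF rather than an expression vector. For expression in mammalian cells, the depositor points to a companion set of four custom lentiviral destination vectors (pLX301 to pLX304), which are obtained separately. The clone belongs to a kit of ORFs, and the associated publication concerns resistance to RAF inhibition through reactivation of the MAP kinase pathway.
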