Addgene plasmid #23556: pDONR223-PDK3
Depositing lab: William Hahn & David Root. Depositing organization: Dana-Farber Cancer Institute. Publication: COT drives resistance to RAF inhibition through MAP kinase pathway reactivation. Johannessen CM, Boehm JS, Kim SY, Thomas SR, Wardwell L, Johnson LA, Emery CM, Stransky N, Cogdill AP, Barretina J, Caponigro G, Hieronymus H, Murray RR, Salehi-Ashtiani K, Hill DE, Vidal M, Zhao JJ, Yang X, Alkan O, Kim S, Harris JL, Wilson CJ, Myer VE, Finan PM, Root DE, Roberts TM, Golub T, Flaherty KT, Dummer R, Weber BL, Sellers WR, Schlegel R, Wargo JA, Hahn WC, Garraway LA. Nature. 2010 Dec 16;468(7326):968-72. doi: 10.1038/nature09627 PubMed 21107320.
Backbone
  Vector backbone: pDONR223
  Backbone manufacturer: Invitrogen
  Backbone size w/o insert (bp): 5005
  Vector type: Gateway Donor vector
Growth in bacteria
  Bacterial resistance: Spectinomycin, 50 μg/mL
  Growth temperature: 37°C
  Growth strain: DH5alpha
  Copy number: High Copy
Gene/Insert
  Gene/Insert name: PDK3 (alt name: pyruvate dehydrogenase kinase, isoenzyme 3)
  Species: H. sapiens (human)
  Insert size (bp): 1221
  Entrez Gene: PDK3 (a.k.a. CMTX6, GS1-358P8.4)
  Cloning method: Gateway Cloning
  Sequencing primers: 5′ M13pUC-fwd; 3′ M13rev
Terms and licenses: Academic/Nonprofit Terms; Industry Terms: Not Available to Industry
Depositor comments: The ORF has no Stop codon. This design enables easy recombination into a destination vector to add an epitope tag of choice and Stop codon to the ORF. Do NOT use this plasmid directly for transfections. A set of 4 custom lentiviral vectors is available ( pLX301 (http://www.addgene.org/25895/) , pLX302 (http://www.addgene.org/25896/) , pLX303 (http://www.addgene.org/25897/) , pLX304 (http://www.addgene.org/25890/) ) to be used to express these ORFs in mammalian cells. These plasmids are not included in the kit and must be ordered separately.
How to cite: pDONR223-PDK3 was a gift from William Hahn & David Root (Addgene plasmid # 23556 ; http://n2t.net/addgene:23556 ; RRID:Addgene_23556)
